Addgene plasmid #163186: A0A0A1ZY49
Purpose: Inducible expression of UniProt identifier A0A0A1ZY49
Depositing lab: Martin Engqvist. Depositing organization: Chalmers University of Technology. Publication: Experimental and computational investigation of enzyme functional annotations uncovers misannotation in the EC 1.1.3.15 enzyme class. Rembeza E, Engqvist MKM. PLoS Comput Biol. 2021 Sep 23;17(9):e1009446. doi: 10.1371/journal.pcbi.1009446. eCollection 2021 Sep. PubMed 34555022.
Backbone
  Vector backbone: pET21a(+)
  Vector type: Bacterial Expression
Growth in bacteria
  Bacterial resistance: Ampicillin, 100 μg/mL
  Growth temperature: 37°C
  Growth strain: DH5alpha
  Copy number: High Copy
Gene/Insert
  Gene/Insert name: A0A0A1ZY49 (alt name: flavoprotein oxidoreductase)
  Species: Prochlorococcus marinus
  Promoter: T7
  Tag / fusion protein: T7 (N terminal on backbone); 10xHis (C terminal on backbone)
  Cloning method: Unknown
  Sequencing primers: 5′ T7; 3′ T7-term
Terms and licenses: Academic/Nonprofit Terms; Industry Terms: Not Available to Industry
Depositor comments: Insert name is a UniProt identifier
How to cite: A0A0A1ZY49 was a gift from Martin Engqvist (Addgene plasmid # 163186 ; http://n2t.net/addgene:163186 ; RRID:Addgene_163186)
