[The description below was written by a language model from this plasmid's Addgene catalogue record and pLannotate feature annotations shown in this document.]
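Description:
A0A0A1ZY49 is a bacterial expression plasmid built on the pET21a(+) backbone for inducible production of a Prochlorococcus marinus protein annotated as a flavoprotein oxidoreductase; the construct name is simply the UniProt identifier of that protein. The 6,579 nt plasmid replicates in E. coli from a ColE1/pMB1-type origin and is selected with ampicillin through the bla (β-lactamase) gene. The catalogue lists it as high copy, although the backbone retains the pBR322-derived rop gene and bom region, which normally moderate copy number. An f1 origin is also present, along with remnant tetracycline-resistance fragments that are non-functional backbone leftovers.

Expression is driven by a T7 promoter immediately followed by a lac operator and the strong phage T7 gene 10 ribosome binding site, with a T7 terminator downstream. The plasmid carries its own lacI gene, so transcription is repressed until IPTG is added, and it requires a host supplying T7 RNA polymerase. The insert itself was not annotated in the feature table, but it evidently occupies the unannotated span between the RBS and the C-terminal polyhistidine tag, which crosses the sequence origin. The catalogue describes this tag as 10xHis, whereas the annotation detects 9xHis. An N-terminal T7 tag is recorded in the catalogue but was not detected in the table. The short SET1 fragment match near the terminator is probably incidental T7 gene 10-derived backbone sequence.

The His tag permits metal-affinity purification of the recombinant protein. The plasmid comes from a study that experimentally tested functional annotations in the EC 1.1.3.15 enzyme class, where such constructs would provide enzymes for activity characterisation.
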