Features (pLannotate 1.2.2; 18 found; start..end, strand, type, name):
     28..77      +  CDS            SET1 (fragment): solubility-enhancement tag derived from T7 phage gene 10B
     85..132     +  terminator     T7 terminator: transcription terminator for bacteriophage T7 RNA polymerase
    169..624     +  rep_origin     f1 ori (sequence partly withheld): f1 bacteriophage origin of replication; arrow indicates direction of (+) strand synthesis
    651..755     +  promoter       AmpR promoter: bla
    756..1616    +  CDS            AmpR: β-lactamase; bla; confers resistance to ampicillin, carbenicillin, and related antibiotics
   1787..2375    +  rep_origin     ori: high-copy-number ColE1/pMB1/pBR322/pUC origin of replication
   2561..2703    -  misc_feature   bom: basis of mobility region from pBR322
   2805..2996    -  CDS            rop: Rop protein, which maintains plasmids at low copy number; rop
   3013..3393    +  CDS            YPB1_ECOLX: Protein predicted: Swiss-Prot protein existence level 4. From Escherichia coli.
   3465..3756    -  CDS            TcR (fragment): tetracycline efflux protein; tet; confers resistance to tetracycline
   3771..3792    -  protein_bind   CAP binding site: CAP binding activates transcription in the presence of cAMP. E. coli catabolite activator protein
   3805..4887    -  CDS            lacI: lac repressor; lacI; The lac repressor binds to the lac operator to inhibit transcription in E. coli. This inhibition can be relieved by adding lactose or isopropyl-β-D-thiogalactopyranoside (IPTG).
   4888..4965    -  promoter       lacI promoter: lacI
   4973..5252    -  CDS            TcR (fragment): tetracycline efflux protein; tet; confers resistance to tetracycline
   5274..5292    +  promoter       T7 promoter: promoter for bacteriophage T7 RNA polymerase
   5293..5317    +  protein_bind   lac operator: The lac repressor binds to the lac operator to inhibit transcription in E. coli. This inhibition can be relieved by adding lactose or isopropyl-β-D-thiogalactopyranoside (IPTG). lac repressor encoded by lacI
   5332..5354    +  RBS            RBS: efficient ribosome binding site from bacteriophage T7 gene 10 (Olins and Rangwala, 1989)
   6568..15      +  CDS            9xHis (across the origin): 9xHis affinity tag
>Addgene plasmid #163186 | A0A0A1ZY49 | depositor full sequence | sequence record 316245 | Full Sequence
CACCACCACCACCACCACTGAGATCCGGCTGCTAACAAAGCCCGAAAGGAAGCTGAGTTGGCTGCTGCCA
CCGCTGAGCAATAACTAGCATAACCCCTTGGGGCCTCTAAACGGGTCTTGAGGGGTTTTTTGCTGAAAGG
AGGAACTATATCCGGATTGGCGAATGGG
[124 nt withheld, positions 169-292]
C
[91 nt withheld, positions 294-384]
A
[49 nt withheld, positions 386-434]
CCTTTGACGTTGGAGTCCACGTTCTTT
[37 nt withheld, positions 462-498]
ACCCTATCTCGGTCTATTCTTTTGATTTATAAGGGATTTTGCCGATTTCGGCCTATTGGTTAAAAAATGA
GCTGATTTAACAAAAATTTAACGCGAATTTTAACAAAATATTAACGTTTACAATTTCAGGTGGCACTTTT
CGGGGAAATGTGCGCGGAACCCCTATTTGTTTATTTTTCTAAATACATTCAAATATGTATCCGCTCATGA
GACAATAACCCTGATAAATGCTTCAATAATATTGAAAAAGGAAGAGTATGAGTATTCAACATTTCCGTGT
CGCCCTTATTCCCTTTTTTGCGGCATTTTGCCTTCCTGTTTTTGCTCACCCAGAAACGCTGGTGAAAGTA
AAAGATGCTGAAGATCAGTTGGGTGCACGAGTGGGTTACATCGAACTGGATCTCAACAGCGGTAAGATCC
TTGAGAGTTTTCGCCCCGAAGAACGTTTTCCAATGATGAGCACTTTTAAAGTTCTGCTATGTGGCGCGGT
ATTATCCCGTATTGACGCCGGGCAAGAGCAACTCGGTCGCCGCATACACTATTCTCAGAATGACTTGGTT
GAGTACTCACCAGTCACAGAAAAGCATCTTACGGATGGCATGACAGTAAGAGAATTATGCAGTGCTGCCA
TAACCATGAGTGATAACACTGCGGCCAACTTACTTCTGACAACGATCGGAGGACCGAAGGAGCTAACCGC
TTTTTTGCACAACATGGGGGATCATGTAACTCGCCTTGATCGTTGGGAACCGGAGCTGAATGAAGCCATA
CCAAACGACGAGCGTGACACCACGATGCCTGCAGCAATGGCAACAACGTTGCGCAAACTATTAACTGGCG
AACTACTTACTCTAGCTTCCCGGCAACAATTAATAGACTGGATGGAGGCGGATAAAGTTGCAGGACCACT
TCTGCGCTCGGCCCTTCCGGCTGGCTGGTTTATTGCTGATAAATCTGGAGCCGGTGAGCGTGGGTCTCGC
GGTATCATTGCAGCACTGGGGCCAGATGGTAAGCCCTCCCGTATCGTAGTTATCTACACGACGGGGAGTC
AGGCAACTATGGATGAACGAAATAGACAGATCGCTGAGATAGGTGCCTCACTGATTAAGCATTGGTAACT
GTCAGACCAAGTTTACTCATATATACTTTAGATTGATTTAAAACTTCATTTTTAATTTAAAAGGATCTAG
GTGAAGATCCTTTTTGATAATCTCATGACCAAAATCCCTTAACGTGAGTTTTCGTTCCACTGAGCGTCAG
ACCCCGTAGAAAAGATCAAAGGATCTTCTTGAGATCCTTTTTTTCTGCGCGTAATCTGCTGCTTGCAAAC
AAAAAAACCACCGCTACCAGCGGTGGTTTGTTTGCCGGATCAAGAGCTACCAACTCTTTTTCCGAAGGTA
ACTGGCTTCAGCAGAGCGCAGATACCAAATACTGTCCTTCTAGTGTAGCCGTAGTTAGGCCACCACTTCA
AGAACTCTGTAGCACCGCCTACATACCTCGCTCTGCTAATCCTGTTACCAGTGGCTGCTGCCAGTGGCGA
TAAGTCGTGTCTTACCGGGTTGGACTCAAGACGATAGTTACCGGATAAGGCGCAGCGGTCGGGCTGAACG
GGGGGTTCGTGCACACAGCCCAGCTTGGAGCGAACGACCTACACCGAACTGAGATACCTACAGCGTGAGC
TATGAGAAAGCGCCACGCTTCCCGAAGGGAGAAAGGCGGACAGGTATCCGGTAAGCGGCAGGGTCGGAAC
AGGAGAGCGCACGAGGGAGCTTCCAGGGGGAAACGCCTGGTATCTTTATAGTCCTGTCGGGTTTCGCCAC
CTCTGACTTGAGCGTCGATTTTTGTGATGCTCGTCAGGGGGGCGGAGCCTATGGAAAAACGCCAGCAACG
CGGCCTTTTTACGGTTCCTGGCCTTTTGCTGGCCTTTTGCTCACATGTTCTTTCCTGCGTTATCCCCTGA
TTCTGTGGATAACCGTATTACCGCCTTTGAGTGAGCTGATACCGCTCGCCGCAGCCGAACGACCGAGCGC
AGCGAGTCAGTGAGCGAGGAAGCGGAAGAGCGCCTGATGCGGTATTTTCTCCTTACGCATCTGTGCGGTA
TTTCACACCGCATATATGGTGCACTCTCAGTACAATCTGCTCTGATGCCGCATAGTTAAGCCAGTATACA
CTCCGCTATCGCTACGTGACTGGGTCATGGCTGCGCCCCGACACCCGCCAACACCCGCTGACGCGCCCTG
ACGGGCTTGTCTGCTCCCGGCATCCGCTTACAGACAAGCTGTGACCGTCTCCGGGAGCTGCATGTGTCAG
AGGTTTTCACCGTCATCACCGAAACGCGCGAGGCAGCTGCGGTAAAGCTCATCAGCGTGGTCGTGAAGCG
ATTCACAGATGTCTGCCTGTTCATCCGCGTCCAGCTCGTTGAGTTTCTCCAGAAGCGTTAATGTCTGGCT
TCTGATAAAGCGGGCCATGTTAAGGGCGGTTTTTTCCTGTTTGGTCACTGATGCCTCCGTGTAAGGGGGA
TTTCTGTTCATGGGGGTAATGATACCGATGAAACGAGAGAGGATGCTCACGATACGGGTTACTGATGATG
AACATGCCCGGTTACTGGAACGTTGTGAGGGTAAACAACTGGCGGTATGGATGCGGCGGGACCAGAGAAA
AATCACTCAGGGTCAATGCCAGCGCTTCGTTAATACAGATGTAGGTGTTCCACAGGGTAGCCAGCAGCAT
CCTGCGATGCAGATCCGGAACATAATGGTGCAGGGCGCTGACTTCCGCGTTTCCAGACTTTACGAAACAC
GGAAACCGAAGACCATTCATGTTGTTGCTCAGGTCGCAGACGTTTTGCAGCAGCAGTCGCTTCACGTTCG
CTCGCGTATCGGTGATTCATTCTGCTAACCAGTAAGGCAACCCCGCCAGCCTAGCCGGGTCCTCAACGAC
AGGAGCACGATCATGCGCACCCGTGGGGCCGCCATGCCGGCGATAATGGCCTGCTTCTCGCCGAAACGTT
TGGTGGCGGGACCAGTGACGAAGGCTTGAGCGAGGGCGTGCAAGATTCCGAATACCGCAAGCGACAGGCC
GATCATCGTCGCGCTCCAGCGAAAGCGGTCCTCGCCGAAAATGACCCAGAGCGCTGCCGGCACCTGTCCT
ACGAGTTGCATGATAAAGAAGACAGTCATAAGTGCGGCGACGATAGTCATGCCCCGCGCCCACCGGAAGG
AGCTGACTGGGTTGAAGGCTCTCAAGGGCATCGGTCGAGATCCCGGTGCCTAATGAGTGAGCTAACTTAC
ATTAATTGCGTTGCGCTCACTGCCCGCTTTCCAGTCGGGAAACCTGTCGTGCCAGCTGCATTAATGAATC
GGCCAACGCGCGGGGAGAGGCGGTTTGCGTATTGGGCGCCAGGGTGGTTTTTCTTTTCACCAGTGAGACG
GGCAACAGCTGATTGCCCTTCACCGCCTGGCCCTGAGAGAGTTGCAGCAAGCGGTCCACGCTGGTTTGCC
CCAGCAGGCGAAAATCCTGTTTGATGGTGGTTAACGGCGGGATATAACATGAGCTGTCTTCGGTATCGTC
GTATCCCACTACCGAGATATCCGCACCAACGCGCAGCCCGGACTCGGTAATGGCGCGCATTGCGCCCAGC
GCCATCTGATCGTTGGCAACCAGCATCGCAGTGGGAACGATGCCCTCATTCAGCATTTGCATGGTTTGTT
GAAAACCGGACATGGCACTCCAGTCGCCTTCCCGTTCCGCTATCGGCTGAATTTGATTGCGAGTGAGATA
TTTATGCCAGCCAGCCAGACGCAGACGCGCCGAGACAGAACTTAATGGGCCCGCTAACAGCGCGATTTGC
TGGTGACCCAATGCGACCAGATGCTCCACGCCCAGTCGCGTACCGTCTTCATGGGAGAAAATAATACTGT
TGATGGGTGTCTGGTCAGAGACATCAAGAAATAACGCCGGAACATTAGTGCAGGCAGCTTCCACAGCAAT
GGCATCCTGGTCATCCAGCGGATAGTTAATGATCAGCCCACTGACGCGTTGCGCGAGAAGATTGTGCACC
GCCGCTTTACAGGCTTCGACGCCGCTTCGTTCTACCATCGACACCACCACGCTGGCACCCAGTTGATCGG
CGCGAGATTTAATCGCCGCGACAATTTGCGACGGCGCGTGCAGGGCCAGACTGGAGGTGGCAACGCCAAT
CAGCAACGACTGTTTGCCCGCCAGTTGTTGTGCCACGCGGTTGGGAATGTAATTCAGCTCCGCCATCGCC
GCTTCCACTTTTTCCCGCGTTTTCGCAGAAACGTGGCTGGCCTGGTTCACCACGCGGGAAACGGTCTGAT
AAGAGACACCGGCATACTCTGCGACATCGTATAACGTTACTGGTTTCACATTCACCACCCTGAATTGACT
CTCTTCCGGGCGCTATCATGCCATACCGCGAAAGGTTTTGCGCCATTCGATGGTGTCCGGGATCTCGACG
CTCTCCCTTATGCGACTCCTGCATTAGGAAGCAGCCCAGTAGTAGGTTGAGGCCGTTGAGCACCGCCGCC
GCAAGGAATGGTGCATGCAAGGAGATGGCGCCCAACAGTCCCCCGGCCACGGGGCCTGCCACCATACCCA
CGCCGAAACAAGCGCTCATGAGCCCGAAGTGGCGAGCCCGATCTTCCCCATCGGTGATGTCGGCGATATA
GGCGCCAGCAACCGCACCTGTGGCGCCGGTGATGCCGGCCACGATGCGTCCGGCGTAGAGGATCGAGATC
TCGATCCCGCGAAATTAATACGACTCACTATAGGGGAATTGTGAGCGGATAACAATTCCCCTCTAGAAAT
AATTTTGTTTAACTTTAAGAAGGAGATATACATATGAAGGTTATCATCGGGGCTGGATGCGTGGGGCTAT
CAATTGCATACAAGCTGTTGGAAAAGTATAAAACGGCTAAGGACATTGTCATCATCGACAAGTACAACAC
CCCTACCAAGGGAACCTCTTTGCGTAACTCCGGGGTGCTGCACGCTGGTTTGTATTACCCGAAAGGAAGC
GACAAATCTAACTTGTGCATAAAGGGTGGAGAGATCTTATTTAAGTTGTGTAAGGACAACAACCTGCCGG
TTCTCAACTGCGGGAAGCTTATCGTACCATTCTCTAAGAGAGACGAGGAGAACCTCGACAACTTGTTTCT
GAATGCAACTGATTGCGGACGTACCGTCAAGATTATCGACCATCAAGAGGCCTCTAAGATCCAGCCACAG
ATCCGAAAACTCAACAAGTATTTGTGGTCCCCAAAGACTTCGGTGTTCGACCCTGAGAAGGTCTTAAACT
TCTTTTATAGAAAATTAATAGACTCAGGGGCCAAGTTCCTATTGGATTCCGTCGACGAAATCGACTTCGA
GCGACTTTCTATTAAGACCAAGCGTAACAACAACCTAAAGTATTCGTTCCTGTTTAACTGCGCTGGTCCC
GGAGCCCTTAAGCTGGCCGAAAACAAGAAGAAATTGTACGGAAACTTAATCGTTCTGCCTATTCTGGGCC
AGTACGGCATTATTCCCAGGAAGAATTACCTAAAGACCAACATCTACCCTGTCCCCGACCCTAACCTTCC
CTTCCTCGGGATTCACATTACACCACTCAATGACGGAAACATCCTGATCGGACCAAACGCAATCCCAGTC
TTCAATAAAGACGTTCAGGGGAAGGAGTTATCCGACCTTATCTCCTTGTTCCCCAACTTGTTCTACCATT
CAAAGTTGTTTCTGTCCAATGCACAAAATTACCGTAAGCACGCTCTAAACGAACTGTCCTTCTCGGTGTT
AAACAAATTTAAGAAAGAGACGGCCAAGTTCCTGGATTTCTCTGACAACTCAATTGAGAATATGTTTATG
TCTAAGAAGAACTATGGTATCAGGCCGCAGCTATATGACAAGCAGAGGAATAAGCTGGTAGACGATTTCA
TGTACGACATCGACGAATCCTCAATTAATATTGTTAATGCAGTGAGTCCGGCTTTCACTTCCTGCTTAGC
CTTGTCTGAGAAGATTGTTAAGACCATCTCCAACGCAGCCGCCTTGGAACACCACCACCAC
