>Addgene plasmid #163186 | A0A0A1ZY49 | depositor partial sequence | sequence record 316246 | insert gene sequence
ATGAAGGTTATCATCGGGGCTGGATGCGTGGGGCTATCAATTGCATACAAGCTGTTGGAAAAGTATAAAA
CGGCTAAGGACATTGTCATCATCGACAAGTACAACACCCCTACCAAGGGAACCTCTTTGCGTAACTCCGG
GGTGCTGCACGCTGGTTTGTATTACCCGAAAGGAAGCGACAAATCTAACTTGTGCATAAAGGGTGGAGAG
ATCTTATTTAAGTTGTGTAAGGACAACAACCTGCCGGTTCTCAACTGCGGGAAGCTTATCGTACCATTCT
CTAAGAGAGACGAGGAGAACCTCGACAACTTGTTTCTGAATGCAACTGATTGCGGACGTACCGTCAAGAT
TATCGACCATCAAGAGGCCTCTAAGATCCAGCCACAGATCCGAAAACTCAACAAGTATTTGTGGTCCCCA
AAGACTTCGGTGTTCGACCCTGAGAAGGTCTTAAACTTCTTTTATAGAAAATTAATAGACTCAGGGGCCA
AGTTCCTATTGGATTCCGTCGACGAAATCGACTTCGAGCGACTTTCTATTAAGACCAAGCGTAACAACAA
CCTAAAGTATTCGTTCCTGTTTAACTGCGCTGGTCCCGGAGCCCTTAAGCTGGCCGAAAACAAGAAGAAA
TTGTACGGAAACTTAATCGTTCTGCCTATTCTGGGCCAGTACGGCATTATTCCCAGGAAGAATTACCTAA
AGACCAACATCTACCCTGTCCCCGACCCTAACCTTCCCTTCCTCGGGATTCACATTACACCACTCAATGA
CGGAAACATCCTGATCGGACCAAACGCAATCCCAGTCTTCAATAAAGACGTTCAGGGGAAGGAGTTATCC
GACCTTATCTCCTTGTTCCCCAACTTGTTCTACCATTCAAAGTTGTTTCTGTCCAATGCACAAAATTACC
GTAAGCACGCTCTAAACGAACTGTCCTTCTCGGTGTTAAACAAATTTAAGAAAGAGACGGCCAAGTTCCT
GGATTTCTCTGACAACTCAATTGAGAATATGTTTATGTCTAAGAAGAACTATGGTATCAGGCCGCAGCTA
TATGACAAGCAGAGGAATAAGCTGGTAGACGATTTCATGTACGACATCGACGAATCCTCAATTAATATTG
TTAATGCAGTGAGTCCGGCTTTCACTTCCTGCTTAGCCTTGTCTGAGAAGATTGTTAAGACCATCTCCAA
CGCAGCCGCCTTGGAACACCACCACCAC
